>Addgene plasmid #217368 | pAAV-ITR-CMV-mCherry-1xU6-LeuIGI2 | addgene full sequence | sequence record 430295 | Addgene NGS Result
CCTGCAGGCAGCTGCGCGCTCGCTCGCTCACTGAGGCCGCCCGGGCGTCGGGCGACCTTTGGTCGCCCGG
CCTCAGTGAGCGAGCGAGCGCGCAGAGAGGGAGTGGCCAACTCCATCACTAGGGGTTCCTGCGGCCGCAC
GCGTCTCGCGGTCCAGTAGTGATCGACACTGCTCGATCCGCTCGCACCCCTAGGGGTACCTCGGGCAGGA
AGAGGGCCTATTTCCCATGATTCCTTCATATTTGCATATACGATACAAGGCTGTTAGAGAGATAATTAGA
ATTAATTTGACTGTAAACACAAAGATATTAGTACAAAATACGTGACGTAGAAAGTAATAATTTCTTGGGT
AGTTTGCAGTTTTAAAATTATGTTTTAAAATGGACTATCATATGCTTACCGTAACTTGAAAGTATTTCGA
TTTCTTGGCTTTATATATCTTGTGGAAAGGACGAAACACCGGGCGTGTGGTGGAATCGGTAGACACAAGG
GATTCTAAATCCCTCGGCGTTCGCGCTGTGCGGGTTCAAGTCCCGCCGCGCCCATTTTTTGCTAGCGGAT
CGACGAGAGCAGCGCGACTGGATCTGTCGCCCGTCTCAAACGCAACCCTCCGGCGGTCGCATATCATTCA
GGACGAGCCTCAGACTCCAGCGTAACACGCGTCTAGTTATTAATAGTAATCAATTACGGGGTCATTAGTT
CATAGCCCATATATGGAGTTCCGCGTTACATAACTTACGGTAAATGGCCCGCCTGGCTGACCGCCCAACG
ACCCCCGCCCATTGACGTCAATAATGACGTATGTTCCCATAGTAACGCCAATAGGGACTTTCCATTGACG
TCAATGGGTGGAGTATTTACGGTAAACTGCCCACTTGGCAGTACATCAAGTGTATCATATGCCAAGTACG
CCCCCTATTGACGTCAATGACGGTAAATGGCCCGCCTGGCATTATGCCCAGTACATGACCTTATGGGACT
TTCCTACTTGGCAGTACATCTACGTATTAGTCATCGCTATTACCATGGTGATGCGGTTTTGGCAGTACAT
CAATGGGCGTGGATAGCGGTTTGACTCACGGGGATTTCCAAGTCTCCACCCCATTGACGTCAATGGGAGT
TTGTTTTGGCACCAAAATCAACGGGACTTTCCAAAATGTCGTAACAACTCCGCCCCATTGACGCAAATGG
GCGGTAGGCGTGTACGGTGGGAGGTCTATATAAGCAGAGCTCGTTTAGTGAACCGTCAGATCGCCTGGAG
ACGCCATCCACGCTGTTTTGACCTCCATAGAAGACACCGGGACCGATCCAGCCTCCGCGGATTCGAATCC
CGGCCGGGAACGGTGCATTGGAACGCGGATTCCCCGTGCCAAGAGTGACGTAAGTACCGCCTATAGAGTC
TATAGGCCCACAAAAAATGCTTTCTTCTTTTAATATACTTTTTTGTTTATCTTATTTCTAATACTTTCCC
TAATCTCTTTCTTTCAGGGCAATAATGATACAATGTATCATGCCTCTTTGCACCATTCTAAAGAATAACA
GTGATAATTTCTGGGTTAAGGCAATAGCAATATTTCTGCATATAAATATTTCTGCATATAAATTGTAACT
GATGTAAGAGGTTTCATATTGCTAATAGCAGCTACAATCCAGCTACCATTCTGCTTTTATTTTATGGTTG
GGATAAGGCTGGATTATTCTGAGTCCAAGCTAGGCCCTTTTGCTAATCATGTTCATACCTCTTATCTTCC
TCCCACAGCTCCTGGGCAACGTGCTGGTCTGTGTGCTGGCCCATCACTTTGGCAAAGAATTGGGATTCGA
ACATCGATTGAATTCATGGTGAGCAAGGGCGAGGAGGATAACATGGCCATCATCAAGGAGTTCATGCGCT
TCAAGGTGCACATGGAGGGCTCCGTGAACGGCCACGAGTTCGAGATCGAGGGCGAGGGCGAGGGCCGCCC
CTACGAGGGCACCCAGACCGCCAAGCTGAAGGTGACCAAGGGTGGCCCCCTGCCCTTCGCCTGGGACATC
CTGTCCCCTCAGTTCATGTACGGCTCCAAGGCCTACGTGAAGCACCCCGCCGACATCCCCGACTACTTGA
AGCTGTCCTTCCCCGAGGGCTTCAAGTGGGAGCGCGTGATGAACTTCGAGGACGGCGGCGTGGTGACCGT
GACCCAGGACTCCTCCCTGCAGGACGGCGAGTTCATCTACAAGGTGAAGCTGCGCGGCACCAACTTCCCC
TCCGACGGCCCCGTAATGCAGAAGAAGACAATGGGCTGGGAGGCCTCCTCCGAGCGGATGTACCCCGAGG
ACGGCGCCCTGAAGGGCGAGATCAAGCAGAGGCTGAAGCTGAAGGACGGCGGCCACTACGACGCTGAGGT
CAAGACCACCTACAAGGCCAAGAAGCCCGTGCAGCTGCCCGGCGCCTACAACGTCAACATCAAGTTGGAC
ATCACCTCCCACAACGAGGACTACACCATCGTGGAACAGTACGAACGCGCCGAGGGCCGCCACTCCACCG
GCGGCATGGACGAGCTGTACAAGTAATCTAGAGTCGACCTGCAGAAGCTTGCCTCGAGCAGCGCTGCTCG
AGAGATCTACGGGTGGCATCCCTGTGACCCCTCCCCAGTGCCTCTCCTGGCCCTGGAAGTTGCCACTCCA
GTGCCCACCAGCCTTGTCCTAATAAAATTAAGTTGCATCATTTTGTCTGACTAGGTGTCCTTCTATAATA
TTATGGGGTGGAGGGGGGTGGTATGGAGCAAGGGGCAAGTTGGGAAGACAACCTGTAGGGCCTGCGGGGT
CTATTGGGAACCAAGCTGGAGTGCAGTGGCACAATCTTGGCTCACTGCAATCTCCGCCTCCTGGGTTCAA
GCGATTCTCCTGCCTCAGCCTCCCGAGTTGTTGGGATTCCAGGCATGCATGACCAGGCTCAGCTAATTTT
TGTTTTTTTGGTAGAGACGGGGTTTCACCATATTGGCCAGGCTCGTCTCCAACTCCTAATCTCAGGTGAT
CTACCCACCTTGGCCTCCCAAATTGCTGGGATTACAGGCGTGAACCACTGCTCCCTTCCCTGTCCTTCTG
ATTTTGTAGGTAACCACGTGCGGACCGAGCGGCCGCAGGAACCCCTAGTGATGGAGTTGGCCACTCCCTC
TCTGCGCGCTCGCTCGCTCACTGAGGCCGGGCGACCAAAGGTCGCCCGACGCCCGGGCTTTGCCCGGGCG
GCCTCAGTGAGCGAGCGAGCGCGCAGCTGCCTGCAGGGGCGCCTGATGCGGTATTTTCTCCTTACGCATC
TGTGCGGTATTTCACACCGCATA
[95 nt withheld, positions 3314-3408]
T
[46 nt withheld, positions 3410-3455]
C
[141 nt withheld, positions 3457-3597]
CCTTTGACGTTGGAGTCCACGTTCTTT
[37 nt withheld, positions 3625-3661]
ACTCTATCTCGGGCTATTCTTTTGATTTATAAGGGATTTTGCCGATTTCGGTCTATTGGTTAAAAAATGA
GCTGATTTAACAAAAATTTAACGCGAATTTTAACAAAATATTAACGTTTACAATTTTATGGTGCACTCTC
AGTACAATCTGCTCTGATGCCGCATAGTTAAGCCAGCCCCGACACCCGCCAACACCCGCTGACGCGCCCT
GACGGGCTTGTCTGCTCCCGGCATCCGCTTACAGACAAGCTGTGACCGTCTCCGGGAGCTGCATGTGTCA
GAGGTTTTCACCGTCATCACCGAAACGCGCGAGACGAAAGGGCCTCGTGATACGCCTATTTTTATAGGTT
AATGTCATGATAATAATGGTTTCTTAGACGTCAGGTGGCACTTTTCGGGGAAATGTGCGCGGAACCCCTA
TTTGTTTATTTTTCTAAATACATTCAAATATGTATCCGCTCATGAGACAATAACCCTGATAAATGCTTCA
ATAATATTGAAAAAGGAAGAGTATGAGTATTCAACATTTCCGTGTCGCCCTTATTCCCTTTTTTGCGGCA
TTTTGCCTTCCTGTTTTTGCTCACCCAGAAACGCTGGTGAAAGTAAAAGATGCTGAAGATCAGTTGGGTG
CACGAGTGGGTTACATCGAACTGGATCTCAACAGCGGTAAGATCCTTGAGAGTTTTCGCCCCGAAGAACG
TTTTCCAATGATGAGCACTTTTAAAGTTCTGCTATGTGGCGCGGTATTATCCCGTATTGACGCCGGGCAA
GAGCAACTCGGTCGCCGCATACACTATTCTCAGAATGACTTGGTTGAGTACTCACCAGTCACAGAAAAGC
ATCTTACGGATGGCATGACAGTAAGAGAATTATGCAGTGCTGCCATAACCATGAGTGATAACACTGCGGC
CAACTTACTTCTGACAACGATCGGAGGACCGAAGGAGCTAACCGCTTTTTTGCACAACATGGGGGATCAT
GTAACTCGCCTTGATCGTTGGGAACCGGAGCTGAATGAAGCCATACCAAACGACGAGCGTGACACCACGA
TGCCTGTAGCAATGGCAACAACGTTGCGCAAACTATTAACTGGCGAACTACTTACTCTAGCTTCCCGGCA
ACAATTAATAGACTGGATGGAGGCGGATAAAGTTGCAGGACCACTTCTGCGCTCGGCCCTTCCGGCTGGC
TGGTTTATTGCTGATAAATCTGGAGCCGGTGAGCGTGGCTCTCGCGGTATCATTGCAGCACTGGGGCCAG
ATGGTAAGCCCTCCCGTATCGTAGTTATCTACACGACGGGGAGTCAGGCAACTATGGATGAACGAAATAG
ACAGATCGCTGAGATAGGTGCCTCACTGATTAAGCATTGGTAACTGTCAGACCAAGTTTACTCATATATA
CTTTAGATTGATTTAAAACTTCATTTTTAATTTAAAAGGATCTAGGTGAAGATCCTTTTTGATAATCTCA
TGACCAAAATCCCTTAACGTGAGTTTTCGTTCCACTGAGCGTCAGACCCCGTAGAAAAGATCAAAGGATC
TTCTTGAGATCCTTTTTTTCTGCGCGTAATCTGCTGCTTGCAAACAAAAAAACCACCGCTACCAGCGGTG
GTTTGTTTGCCGGATCAAGAGCTACCAACTCTTTTTCCGAAGGTAACTGGCTTCAGCAGAGCGCAGATAC
CAAATACTGTTCTTCTAGTGTAGCCGTAGTTAGGCCACCACTTCAAGAACTCTGTAGCACCGCCTACATA
CCTCGCTCTGCTAATCCTGTTACCAGTGGCTGCTGCCAGTGGCGATAAGTCGTGTCTTACCGGGTTGGAC
TCAAGACGATAGTTACCGGATAAGGCGCAGCGGTCGGGCTGAACGGGGGGTTCGTGCACACAGCCCAGCT
TGGAGCGAACGACCTACACCGAACTGAGATACCTACAGCGTGAGCTATGAGAAAGCGCCACGCTTCCCGA
AGGGAGAAAGGCGGACAGGTATCCGGTAAGCGGCAGGGTCGGAACAGGAGAGCGCACGAGGGAGCTTCCA
GGGGGAAACGCCTGGTATCTTTATAGTCCTGTCGGGTTTCGCCACCTCTGACTTGAGCGTCGATTTTTGT
GATGCTCGTCAGGGGGGCGGAGCCTATGGAAAAACGCCAGCAACGCGGCCTTTTTACGGTTCCTGGCCTT
TTGCTGGCCTTTTGCTCACATGT
Features (pLannotate 1.2.2; 20 found; start..end, strand, type, name):
     12..39      +  repeat_region  AAV2 ITR (fragment): inverted terminal repeat of adeno-associated virus serotype 2 inverted
     68..95      +  repeat_region  AAV2 ITR (fragment): inverted terminal repeat of adeno-associated virus serotype 2 inverted
    212..452     +  promoter       U6 promoter: RNA polymerase III promoter for human U6 snRNA
    468..536     +  tRNA           tRNA(CUA) (fragment): amber suppressor variant of an E. coli leucine tRNA (Wu et al., 2004)
    724..1027    +  enhancer       CMV enhancer: human cytomegalovirus immediate early enhancer
   1028..1231    +  promoter       CMV promoter: human cytomegalovirus (CMV) immediate early promoter
   1380..1407    +  intron         CMV intron (fragment): modified intron A from human cytomegalovirus (CMV)
   1412..1758    +  intron         β-globin intron (fragment): internally truncated intron from human β-globin
   1762..1809    +  CDS            HBB (fragment): HBB_COLGU - Experimental evidence at transcript level: Swiss-Prot protein existence level 2. Involved in oxygen transport from the lung to the various peripheral tissues. From Colobus guereza (Mantled guereza) (Eastern black-and-white colobus monkey).
   1836..2543    +  CDS            mCherry: mCherry is a basic (constitutively fluorescent) red fluorescent protein published in 2004, derived from Discosoma sp.. It is reported to be a very rapidly-maturing monomer with low acid sensitivity.
   2547..2564    +  misc_feature   MCS (fragment): pUC18/19 multiple cloning site
   2601..3077    +  polyA_signal   hGH poly(A) signal: human growth hormone polyadenylation signal
   3117..3257    +  repeat_region  AAV2 ITR: inverted terminal repeat of adeno-associated virus serotype 2 inverted
   3262..3313    -  misc_feature   bom (fragment): basis of mobility region from pBR322
   3332..3787    +  rep_origin     f1 ori (sequence partly withheld): f1 bacteriophage origin of replication; arrow indicates direction of (+) strand synthesis
   3788..3837    -  misc_feature   bom (fragment): basis of mobility region from pBR322
   3939..3974    -  CDS            rop (fragment): Rop protein, which maintains plasmids at low copy number; rop
   4069..4173    +  promoter       AmpR promoter: bla
   4174..5034    +  CDS            AmpR: β-lactamase; bla; confers resistance to ampicillin, carbenicillin, and related antibiotics
   5205..5793    +  rep_origin     ori: high-copy-number ColE1/pMB1/pBR322/pUC origin of replication
