[The description below was written by a language model from this plasmid's Addgene catalogue record and pLannotate feature annotations shown in this document.]
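Description:
pAAV-ITR-CMV-mCherry-1xU6-LeuIGI2 is a 5.85 kb AAV transfer plasmid for mammalian expression, built on the pAAV-ITR-mCherry backbone. It is propagated in E. coli at high copy from a ColE1/pUC-type origin under ampicillin selection (β-lactamase driven by its own promoter). An f1 phage origin is also present in the backbone, along with small remnants of pBR322 bom and rop sequences. The payload is flanked by AAV2 inverted terminal repeats, which are the cis elements needed for replication and packaging of the intervening DNA into recombinant AAV particles. The annotation detects the right-hand ITR in full but only short fragments of the left-hand one. This may reflect the difficulty of sequencing or annotating these repeats, and the record's choice of a recombination-deficient growth strain fits the known instability of ITRs.

Between the ITRs sit two independent expression units. The first is a single copy of a human U6 RNA polymerase III promoter driving "LeuIGI2", an amber (TAG) suppressor variant of an E. coli leucine tRNA. It carries nine substitutions, listed at positions 2, 3, 6, 7, 77, 78 and 81–83, and the roughly 356 bp cassette was inserted by Golden Gate assembly. The second unit uses the CMV immediate-early enhancer and promoter, followed by chimeric CMV/β-globin intron sequence, to express wild-type mCherry, and it ends in a human growth hormone polyadenylation signal. Because the mCherry has no stop codon to suppress, it serves as a marker of transfection or transduction rather than a readout of suppression. The plasmid comes from work on directed evolution of a bacterial leucyl tRNA in mammalian cells. It is intended to deliver this tRNA by transfection or as packaged AAV for noncanonical amino acid incorporation at TAG codons. The cognate aminoacyl-tRNA synthetase is not encoded here and would have to be supplied separately.
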