Addgene plasmid #217368: pAAV-ITR-CMV-mCherry-1xU6-LeuIGI2
Purpose: Expresses E. coli leucine tRNA variant "LeuIGI2" and a wild-type mCherry reporter; can be packaged into AAV
Depositing lab: Abhishek Chatterjee. Depositing organization: Boston College. Publication: Directed Evolution of a Bacterial Leucyl tRNA in Mammalian Cells for Enhanced Noncanonical Amino Acid Mutagenesis. Huang RL, Jewel D, Kelemen RE, Pham Q, Yared TJ, Wang S, Singha Roy SJ, Huang Z, Levinson SD, Sundaresh B, Miranda SE, van Opijnen T, Chatterjee A. ACS Synth Biol. 2024 Jul 19;13(7):2141-2149. doi: 10.1021/acssynbio.4c00196. Epub 2024 Jun 21. PubMed 38904157.
Backbone
  Vector backbone: pAAV-ITR-mCherry
  Backbone size w/o insert (bp): 5498
  Total vector size (bp): 5854
  Vector type: Mammalian Expression, AAV
Growth in bacteria
  Bacterial resistance: Ampicillin, 100 μg/mL
  Growth temperature: 37°C
  Growth strain: NEB Stable
  Copy number: High Copy
Gene/Insert
  Gene/Insert name: E. coli leucine tRNA mutant, "LeuIGI2" for TAG suppression (alt names: LeuIGI2; EcLtR)
  Species: E. coli
  Insert size (bp): 356
  Mutation: C2G, C3G, G6U, A7G, U77C, C78G, G81C, G82C, U83C
  Promoter: U6
  Cloning method: Golden Gate
  Sequencing primers: 5′ CTGCGGCCGCACGCGTCTCGCGGTCCAG; 3′ GCTGCTCTCGTCGATCCGCTAGC
Terms and licenses: Academic/Nonprofit Terms; Industry Terms: Not Available to Industry
How to cite: pAAV-ITR-CMV-mCherry-1xU6-LeuIGI2 was a gift from Abhishek Chatterjee (Addgene plasmid # 217368 ; http://n2t.net/addgene:217368 ; RRID:Addgene_217368)
